>Addgene plasmid #195452 | pMN-327 | addgene full sequence | sequence record 384854 | Addgene NGS Result
CGATACCGTCGACCTCGAGGGAATTAATTCGAGCTCGGTACCTTTAAGACCAATGACTTACAAGGCAGCT
GTAGATCTTAGCCACTTTTTAAAAGAAAAGGGGGGACTGGAAGGGCTAATTCACTCCCAACGAAGACAAG
ATCTGCTTTTTGCTTGTACTGGGTCTCTCTGGTTAGACCAGATCTGAGCCTGGGAGCTCTCTGGCTAACT
AGGGAACCCACTGCTTAAGCCTCAATAAAGCTTGCCTTGAGTGCTTCAAGTAGTGTGTGCCCGTCTGTTG
TGTGACTCTGGTAACTAGAGATCCCTCAGACCCTTTTAGTCAGTGTGGAAAATCTCTAGCAGCATCTAGA
ATTAATTCCGTGTATTCTATAGTGTCACCTAAATCGTATGTGTATGATACATAAGGTTATGTATTAATTG
TAGCCGCGTTCTAACGACAATATGTACAAGCCTAATTGTGTAGCATCTGGCTTACTGAAGCAGACCCTAT
CATCTCTCTCGTAAACTGCCGTCAGAGTCGGTTTGGTTGGACGAACCTTCTGAGTTTCTGGTAACGCCGT
CCCGCACCCGGAAATGGTCAGCGAACCAATCAGCAGGGTCATCGCTAGCCAGATCCTCTACGCCGGACGC
ATCGTGGCCGGCATCACCGGCGCCACAGGTGCGGTTGCTGGCGCCTATATCGCCGACATCACCGATGGGG
AAGATCGGGCTCGCCACTTCGGGCTCATGAGCGCTTGTTTCGGCGTGGGTATGGTGGCAGGCCCCGTGGC
CGGGGGACTGTTGGGCGCCATCTCCTTGCATGCACCATTCCTTGCGGCGGCGGTGCTCAACGGCCTCAAC
CTACTACTGGGCTGCTTCCTAATGCAGGAGTCGCATAAGGGAGAGCGTCGAATGGTGCACTCTCAGTACA
ATCTGCTCTGATGCCGCATAGTTAAGCCAGCCCCGACACCCGCCAACACCCGCTGACGCGCCCTGACGGG
CTTGTCTGCTCCCGGCATCCGCTTACAGACAAGCTGTGACCGTCTCCGGGAGCTGCATGTGTCAGAGGTT
TTCACCGTCATCACCGAAACGCGCGAGACGAAAGGGCCTCGTGATACGCCTATTTTTATAGGTTAATGTC
ATGATAATAATGGTTTCTTAGACGTCAGGTGGCACTTTTCGGGGAAATGTGCGCGGAACCCCTATTTGTT
TATTTTTCTAAATACATTCAAATATGTATCCGCTCATGAGACAATAACCCTGATAAATGCTTCAATAATA
TTGAAAAAGGAAGAGTATGAGTATTCAACATTTCCGTGTCGCCCTTATTCCCTTTTTTGCGGCATTTTGC
CTTCCTGTTTTTGCTCACCCAGAAACGCTGGTGAAAGTAAAAGATGCTGAAGATCAGTTGGGTGCACGAG
TGGGTTACATCGAACTGGATCTCAACAGCGGTAAGATCCTTGAGAGTTTTCGCCCCGAAGAACGTTTTCC
AATGATGAGCACTTTTAAAGTTCTGCTATGTGGCGCGGTATTATCCCGTATTGACGCCGGGCAAGAGCAA
CTCGGTCGCCGCATACACTATTCTCAGAATGACTTGGTTGAGTACTCACCAGTCACAGAAAAGCATCTTA
CGGATGGCATGACAGTAAGAGAATTATGCAGTGCTGCCATAACCATGAGTGATAACACTGCGGCCAACTT
ACTTCTGACAACGATCGGAGGACCGAAGGAGCTAACCGCTTTTTTGCACAACATGGGGGATCATGTAACT
CGCCTTGATCGTTGGGAACCGGAGCTGAATGAAGCCATACCAAACGACGAGCGTGACACCACGATGCCTG
TAGCAATGGCAACAACGTTGCGCAAACTATTAACTGGCGAACTACTTACTCTAGCTTCCCGGCAACAATT
AATAGACTGGATGGAGGCGGATAAAGTTGCAGGACCACTTCTGCGCTCGGCCCTTCCGGCTGGCTGGTTT
ATTGCTGATAAATCTGGAGCCGGTGAGCGTGGGTCTCGCGGTATCATTGCAGCACTGGGGCCAGATGGTA
AGCCCTCCCGTATCGTAGTTATCTACACGACGGGGAGTCAGGCAACTATGGATGAACGAAATAGACAGAT
CGCTGAGATAGGTGCCTCACTGATTAAGCATTGGTAACTGTCAGACCAAGTTTACTCATATATACTTTAG
ATTGATTTAAAACTTCATTTTTAATTTAAAAGGATCTAGGTGAAGATCCTTTTTGATAATCTCATGACCA
AAATCCCTTAACGTGAGTTTTCGTTCCACTGAGCGTCAGACCCCGTAGAAAAGATCAAAGGATCTTCTTG
AGATCCTTTTTTTCTGCGCGTAATCTGCTGCTTGCAAACAAAAAAACCACCGCTACCAGCGGTGGTTTGT
TTGCCGGATCAAGAGCTACCAACTCTTTTTCCGAAGGTAACTGGCTTCAGCAGAGCGCAGATACCAAATA
CTGTTCTTCTAGTGTAGCCGTAGTTAGGCCACCACTTCAAGAACTCTGTAGCACCGCCTACATACCTCGC
TCTGCTAATCCTGTTACCAGTGGCTGCTGCCAGTGGCGATAAGTCGTGTCTTACCGGGTTGGACTCAAGA
CGATAGTTACCGGATAAGGCGCAGCGGTCGGGCTGAACGGGGGGTTCGTGCACACAGCCCAGCTTGGAGC
GAACGACCTACACCGAACTGAGATACCTACAGCGTGAGCTATGAGAAAGCGCCACGCTTCCCGAAGGGAG
AAAGGCGGACAGGTATCCGGTAAGCGGCAGGGTCGGAACAGGAGAGCGCACGAGGGAGCTTCCAGGGGGA
AACGCCTGGTATCTTTATAGTCCTGTCGGGTTTCGCCACCTCTGACTTGAGCGTCGATTTTTGTGATGCT
CGTCAGGGGGGCGGAGCCTATGGAAAAACGCCAGCAACGCGGCCTTTTTACGGTTCCTGGCCTTTTGCTG
GCCTTTTGCTCACATGTTCTTTCCTGCGTTATCCCCTGATTCTGTGGATAACCGTATTACCGCCTTTGAG
TGAGCTGATACCGCTCGCCGCAGCCGAACGACCGAGCGCAGCGAGTCAGTGAGCGAGGAAGCGGAAGAGC
GCCCAATACGCAAACCGCCTCTCCCCGCGCGTTGGCCGATTCATTAATGCAGCTGTGGAATGTGTGTCAG
TTAGGGTGTGGAAAGTCCCCAGGCTCCCCAGCAGGCAGAAGTATGCAAAGCATGCATCTCAATTAGTCAG
CAACCAGGTGTGGAAAGTCCCCAGGCTCCCCAGCAGGCAGAAGTATGCAAAGCATGCATCTCAATTAGTC
AGCAACCATAGTCCCGCCCCTAACTCCGCCCATCCCGCCCCTAACTCCGCCCAGTTCCGCCCATTCTCCG
CCCCATGGCTGACTAATTTTTTTTATTTATGCAGAGGCCGAGGCCGCCTCGGCCTCTGAGCTATTCCAGA
AGTAGTGAGGAGGCTTTTTTGGAGGCCTAGGCTTTTGCAAAAAGCTTGGACACAAGACAGGCTTGCGAGA
TATGTTTGAGAATACCACTTTATCCCGCGTCAGGGAGAGGCAGTGCGTAAAAAGACGCGGACTCATGTGA
AATACTGGTTTTTAGTGCGCCAGATCTCTATAATCTCGCGCAACCTATTTTCCCCTCGAACACTTTTTAA
GCCGTAGATAAACAGGCTGGGACACTTCACATGAGCGAAAAATACATCGTCACCTGGGACATGTTGCAGA
TCCATGCACGTAAACTCGCAAGCCGACTGATGCCTTCTGAACAATGGAAAGGCATTATTGCCGTAAGCCG
TGGCGGTCTGTACCGGGTGCGTTACTGGCGCGTGAACTGGGTATTCGTCATGTCGATACCGTTTGTATTT
CCAGCTACGATCACGACAACCAGCGCGAGCTTAAAGTGCTGAAACGCGCAGAAGGCGATGGCGAAGGCTT
CATCGTTATTGATGACCTGGTGGATACCGGTGGTACTGCGGTTGCGATTCGTGAAATGTATCCAAAAGCG
CACTTTGTCACCATCTTCGCAAAACCGGCTGGTCGTCCGCTGGTTGATGACTATGTTGTTGATATCCCGC
AAGATACCTGGATTGAACAGCCGTGGGATATGGGCGTCGTATTCGTCCCGCCAATCTCCGGTCGCTAATC
TTTTCAACGCCTGGCACTGCCGGGCGTTGTTCTTTTTAACTTCAGGCGGGTTACAATAGTTTCCAGTAAG
TATTCTGGAGGCTGCATCCATGACACAGGCAAACCTGAGCGAAACCCTGTTCAAACCCCGCTTTAAACAT
CCTGAAACCTCGACGCTAGTCCGCCGCTTTAATCACGGCGCACAACCGCCTGTGCAGTCGGCCCTTGATG
GTAAAACCATCCCTCACTGGTATCGCATGATTAACCGTCTGATGTGGATCTGGCGCGGCATTGACCCACG
CGAAATCCTCGACGTCCAGGCACGTATTGTGATGAGCGATGCCGAACGTACCGACGATGATTTATACGAT
ACGGTGATTGGCTACCGTGGCGGCAACTGGATTTATGAGTGGGCCCCGGATCTTTGTGAAGGAACCTTAC
TTCTGTGGTGTGACATAATTGGACAAACTACCTACAGAGATTTAAAGCTCTAAGGTAAATATAAAATTTT
TAAGTGTATAATGTGTTAAACTACTGATTCTAATTGTTTGTGTATTTTAGATTCCAACCTATGGAACTGA
TGAATGGGAGCAGTGGTGGAATGCCTTTAATGAGGAAAACCTGTTTTGCTCAGAAGAAATGCCATCTAGT
GATGATGAGGCTACTGCTGACTCTCAACATTCTACTCCTCCAAAAAAGAAGAGAAAGGTAGAAGACCCCA
AGGACTTTCCTTCAGAATTGCTAAGTTTTTTGAGTCATGCTGTGTTTAGTAATAGAACTCTTGCTTGCTT
TGCTATTTACACCACAAAGGAAAAAGCTGCACTGCTATACAAGAAAATTATGGAAAAATATTCTGTAACC
TTTATAAGTAGGCATAACAGTTATAATCATAACATACTGTTTTTTCTTACTCCACACAGGCATAGAGTGT
CTGCTATTAATAACTATGCTCAAAAATTGTGTACCTTTAGCTTTTTAATTTGTAAAGGGGTTAATAAGGA
ATATTTGATGTATAGTGCCTTGACTAGAGATCATAATCAGCCATACCACATTTGTAGAGGTTTTACTTGC
TTTAAAAAACCTCCCACACCTCCCCCTGAACCTGAAACATAAAATGAATGCAATTGTTGTTGTTAACTTG
TTTATTGCAGCTTATAATGGTTACAAATAAAGCAATAGCATCACAAATTTCACAAATAAAGCATTTTTTT
CACTGCATTCTAGTTGTGGTTTGTCCAAACTCATCAATGTATCTTATCATGTCTGGATCAACTGGATAAC
TCAAGCTAACCAAAATCATCCCAAACTTCCCACCCCATACCCTATTACCACTGCCAATTACCTGTGGTTT
CATTTACTCTAAACCTGTGATTCCTCTGAATTATTTTCATTTTAAAGAAATTGTATTTGTTAAATATGTA
CTACAAACTTAGTAGTTGGAAGGGCTAATTCACTCCCAAAGAAGACAAGATATCCTTGATCTGTGGATCT
ACCACACACAAGGCTACTTCCCTGATTAGCAGAACTACACACCAGGGCCAGGGGTCAGATATCCACTGAC
CTTTGGATGGTGCTACAAGCTAGTACCAGTTGAGCCAGATAAGGTAGAAGAGGCCAATAAAGGAGAGAAC
ACCAGCTTGTTACACCCTGTGAGCCTGCATGGGATGGATGACCCGGAGAGAGAAGTGTTAGAGTGGAGGT
TTGACAGCCGCCTAGCATTTCATCACGTGGCCCGAGAGCTGCATCCGGAGTACTTCAAGAACTGCTGATA
TCGAGCTTGCTACAAGGGACTTTCCGCTGGGGACTTTCCAGGGAGGCGTGGCCTGGGCGGGACTGGGGAG
TGGCGAGCCCTCAGATCCTGCATATAAGCAGCTGCTTTTTGCCTGTACTGGGTCTCTCTGGTTAGACCAG
ATCTGAGCCTGGGAGCTCTCTGGCTAACTAGGGAACCCACTGCTTAAGCCTCAATAAAGCTTGCCTTGAG
TGCTTCAAGTAGTGTGTGCCCGTCTGTTGTGTGACTCTGGTAACTAGAGATCCCTCAGACCCTTTTAGTC
AGTGTGGAAAATCTCTAGCAGTGGCGCCCGAACAGGGACTTGAAAGCGAAAGGGAAACCAGAGGAGCTCT
CTCGACGCAGGACTCGGCTTGCTGAAGCGCGCACGGCAAGAGGCGAGGGGCGGCGACTGGTGAGTACGCC
AAAAATTTTGACTAGCGGAGGCTAGAAGGAGAGAGATGGGTGCGAGAGCGTCAGTATTAAGCGGGGGAGA
ATTAGATCGCGATGGGAAAAAATTCGGTTAAGGCCAGGGGGAAAGAAAAAATATAAATTAAAACATATAG
TATGGGCAAGCAGGGAGCTAGAACGATTCGCAGTTAATCCTGGCCTGTTAGAAACATCAGAAGGCTGTAG
ACAAATACTGGGACAGCTACAACCATCCCTTCAGACAGGATCAGAAGAACTTAGATCATTATATAATACA
GTAGCAACCCTCTATTGTGTGCATCAAAGGATAGAGATAAAAGACACCAAGGAAGCTTTAGACAAGATAG
AGGAAGAGCAAAACAAAAGTAAGACCACCGCACAGCAAGCGGCCGGCCGCTGATCTTCAGACCTGGAGGA
GGAGATATGAGGGACAATTGGAGAAGTGAATTATATAAATATAAAGTAGTAAAAATTGAACCATTAGGAG
TAGCACCCACCAAGGCAAAGAGAAGAGTGGTGCAGAGAGAAAAAAGAGCAGTGGGAATAGGAGCTTTGTT
CCTTGGGTTCTTGGGAGCAGCAGGAAGCACTATGGGCGCAGCGTCAATGACGCTGACGGTACAGGCCAGA
CAATTATTGTCTGGTATAGTGCAGCAGCAGAACAATTTGCTGAGGGCTATTGAGGCGCAACAGCATCTGT
TGCAACTCACAGTCTGGGGCATCAAGCAGCTCCAGGCAAGAATCCTGGCTGTGGAAAGATACCTAAAGGA
TCAACAGCTCCTGGGGATTTGGGGTTGCTCTGGAAAACTCATTTGCACCACTGCTGTGCCTTGGAATGCT
AGTTGGAGTAATAAATCTCTGGAACAGATTTGGAATCACACGACCTGGATGGAGTGGGACAGAGAAATTA
ACAATTACACAAGCTTAATACACTCCTTAATTGAAGAATCGCAAAACCAGCAAGAAAAGAATGAACAAGA
ATTATTGGAATTAGATAAATGGGCAAGTTTGTGGAATTGGTTTAACATAACAAATTGGCTGTGGTATATA
AAATTATTCATAATGATAGTAGGAGGCTTGGTAGGTTTAAGAATAGTTTTTGCTGTACTTTCTATAGTGA
ATAGAGTTAGGCAGGGATATTCACCATTATCGTTTCAGACCCACCTCCCAACCCCGAGGGGACCCGACAG
GCCCGAAGGAATAGAAGAAGAAGGTGGAGAGAGAGACAGAGACAGATCCATTCGATTAGTGAACGGATCT
CGACGGTATCGCCAAATGGCAGTATTCATCCACAATTTTAAAAGAAAAGGGGGGATTGGGGGGTACAGTG
CAGGGGAAAGAATAGTAGACATAATAGCAACAGACATACAAACTAAAGAATTACAAAAACAAATTACAAA
AATTCAAAATTTTCGGGTTTATTACAGGGACAGCAGAGATCCAGTTTGGATCGATAAGCTTGATATCGAA
TTCGTCGACACGATTGAGTAACACTGTATCTAGTCTACCTACAGGGCTCGGCGTAGCCGATGTCGCGCGG
ATAGCGTCAACCTCTTCGGCGTAGCCGATGTCGCGCAATCAGTTCTCCCGAGGTCGGCGTAGCCGATGTC
GCGCAGAGCCGTGCTTCCAATACGGCGTAGCCGATGTCGCGCCGGGTTTCGTAACAATCGCATGAGGATT
CGCAACGCCTTCGGCGTAGCCGATGTCGCGCTCCCGTCTCAGTAAAGGTCGGCGTAGCCGATGTCGCGCA
ATCGGACTGCCTTCGTACGGCGTAGCCGATGTCGCGCGTATCAGTCGCCTCGGAACGGCGTAGCCGATGT
CGCGCATTCGTAAGAGGCTCACTCTCCCTTACACGGAGTGGATAACTAGTTTCGCATATTAAGGTGACGC
GTGTGGCCTCGAACACCGAGCGACCCTGCAGCGACCCGCTTAAGGATCCACCGGTCGCCACCACACATAC
ACAGAAATGGTGAGCAAGGGCGAGGAGGATAACATGGCCATCATCAAGGAGTTCATGCGCTTCAAGGTGC
ACATGGAGGGCTCCGTGAACGGCCACGAGTTCGAGATCGAGGGCGAGGGCGAGGGCCGCCCCTACGAGGG
CACCCAGACCGCCAAGCTGAAGGTGACCAAGGGTGGCCCCCTGCCCTTCGCCTGGGACATCCTGTCCCCT
CAGTTCATGTACGGCTCCAAGGCCTACGTGAAGCACCCCGCCGACATCCCCGACTACTTGAAGCTGTCCT
TCCCCGAGGGCTTCAAGTGGGAGCGCGTGATGAACTTCGAGGACGGCGGCGTGGTGACCGTGACCCAGGA
CTCCTCCCTGCAGGACGGCGAGTTCATCTACAAGGTGAAGCTGCGCGGCACCAACTTCCCCTCCGACGGC
CCCGTAATGCAGAAGAAGACCATGGGCTGGCAGGCCTCCTCCGAGCGGATGTACCCCGAGGACGGCGCCC
TGAAGGGCGAGATCAAGCAGAGGCTGAAGCTGAAGGACGGCGGCCACTACGACGCTGAGGTCAAGACCAC
CTACAAGGCCAAGAAGCCCGTGCAGCTGCCCGGCGCCTACAACGTCAACATCAAGTTGGACATCACCTCC
CACAACGAGGACTACACCATCGTGGAACAGTACGAACGCGCCGAGGGCCGCCACTCCACCGGCGGCATGG
ACGAGCTGTACAAGTAAAGCGGCCGCGACTCTAGAGTCGACCTGCAGGCATGCAAGCTTGATATCAAGCT
TATCGATAATCAACCTCTGGATTACAAAATTTGTGAAAGATTGACTGGTATTCTTAACTATGTTGCTCCT
TTTACGCTATGTGGATACGCTGCTTTAATGCCTTTGTATCATGCTATTGCTTCCCGTATGGCTTTCATTT
TCTCCTCCTTGTATAAATCCTGGTTGCTGTCTCTTTATGAGGAGTTGTGGCCCGTTGTCAGGCAACGTGG
CGTGGTGTGCACTGTGTTTGCTGACGCAACCCCCACTGGTTGGGGCATTGCCACCACCTGTCAGCTCCTT
TCCGGGACTTTCGCTTTCCCCCTCCCTATTGCCACGGCGGAACTCATCGCCGCCTGCCTTGCCCGCTGCT
GGACAGGGGCTCGGCTGTTGGGCACTGACAATTCCGTGGTGTTGTCGGGGAAATCATCGTCCTTTCCTTG
GCTGCTCGCCTGTGTTGCCACCTGGATTCTGCGCGGGACGTCCTTCTGCTACGTCCCTTCGGCCCTCAAT
CCAGCGGACCTTCCTTCCCGCGGCCTGCTGCCGGCTCTGCGGCCTCTTCCGCGTCTTCGCCTTCGCCCTC
AGACGAGTCGGATCTCCCTTTGGGCCGCCTCCCCGCAT
Features (pLannotate 1.2.2; 33 found; start..end, strand, type, name):
     38..106     +  CDS            nef (fragment): NEF_HV1Z2 - Experimental evidence at protein level: Swiss-Prot protein existence level 1. Extracellular Nef protein targets CD4(+) T-lymphocytes for apoptosis by interacting with CXCR4 surface receptors. From Human immunodeficiency virus type 1 group M subtype D (isolate Z2/CDC-Z34) (HIV-1).
    108..341     +  LTR            3' LTR (ΔU3): self-inactivating 3' long terminal repeat (LTR) from HIV-1
    366..384     -  promoter       SP6 promoter: promoter for bacteriophage SP6 RNA polymerase
    612..891     +  CDS            TcR (fragment): tetracycline efflux protein; tet; confers resistance to tetracycline
    892..940     -  misc_feature   bom (fragment): basis of mobility region from pBR322
   1042..1077    -  CDS            rop (fragment): Rop protein, which maintains plasmids at low copy number; rop
   1172..1276    +  promoter       AmpR promoter: bla
   1277..2137    +  CDS            AmpR: β-lactamase; bla; confers resistance to ampicillin, carbenicillin, and related antibiotics
   2308..2896    +  rep_origin     ori: high-copy-number ColE1/pMB1/pBR322/pUC origin of replication
   3079..3135    +  CDS            lacI (fragment): lac repressor; lacI; The lac repressor binds to the lac operator to inhibit transcription in E. coli. This inhibition can be relieved by adding lactose or isopropyl-β-D-thiogalactopyranoside (IPTG).
   3142..3471    +  promoter       SV40 promoter: SV40 enhancer and early promoter
   3671..3790    +  CDS            gpt (fragment): XGPT_ECOLI - Also known as gpp, gxu. Experimental evidence at protein level: Swiss-Prot protein existence level 1. Purine salvage pathway enzyme that catalyzes the transfer of the ribosyl-5-phosphate group from 5-phospho-alpha-D-ribose 1- diphosphate (PRPP) to the N9 position of the 6-oxopurines guanine and xanthine to form the corresponding ribonucleotides GMP (guanosine 5'- monophosphate) and XMP (xanthosine 5'-monophosphate), with the release of PPi. To a lesser extent, also acts on hypoxanthine (PubMed:9100006, PubMed:3886014). Does not ribophosphorylate adenine (PubMed:3886014). From Esch
   3790..4125    +  CDS            gpt (fragment): XGPT_ECOLI - Also known as gpp, gxu. Experimental evidence at protein level: Swiss-Prot protein existence level 1. Purine salvage pathway enzyme that catalyzes the transfer of the ribosyl-5-phosphate group from 5-phospho-alpha-D-ribose 1- diphosphate (PRPP) to the N9 position of the 6-oxopurines guanine and xanthine to form the corresponding ribonucleotides GMP (guanosine 5'- monophosphate) and XMP (xanthosine 5'-monophosphate), with the release of PPi. To a lesser extent, also acts on hypoxanthine (PubMed:9100006, PubMed:3886014). Does not ribophosphorylate adenine (PubMed:3886014). From Esch
   4220..4525    +  CDS            frsA (fragment): FRSA_ECOLI - Also known as yafA. Experimental evidence at protein level: Swiss-Prot protein existence level 1. Catalyzes the hydrolysis of esters (PubMed:15808744). Displays esterase activity toward pNP-butyrate (PubMed:15808744). May stimulate mixed-acid fermentation by acting as a fermentation/respiration switch that down-regulates respiration and up- regulates fermentation rates (PubMed:15169777). From Escherichia coli (strain K12).
   4529..4603    +  CDS            small t antigen (fragment): SV40 (simian virus 40) small t antigen
   4605..4670    +  intron         small t intron: SV40 (simian virus 40) small t antigen intron
   4800..4820    +  CDS            SV40 NLS: nuclear localization signal of SV40 (simian virus 40) large T antigen
   5139..5222    +  CDS            large T antigen (fragment): large T antigen from SV40 (simian virus 40)
   5245..5379    +  polyA_signal   SV40 poly(A) signal: SV40 polyadenylation signal
   5546..5875    +  CDS            nef (fragment): NEF_HV1BR - Experimental evidence at protein level: Swiss-Prot protein existence level 1. Extracellular Nef protein targets CD4(+) T-lymphocytes for apoptosis by interacting with CXCR4 surface receptors (PubMed:14990729). From Human immunodeficiency virus type 1 group M subtype B (isolate BRU/LAI) (HIV-1).
   5923..6180    +  LTR            5' LTR (truncated): truncated 5' long terminal repeat (LTR) from HIV-1
   6227..6352    +  misc_feature   HIV-1 Ψ: packaging signal of human immunodeficiency virus type 1
   6336..6674    +  CDS            HIV-1 gag (fragment): gag protein from human immunodeficiency virus 1; gag
   6849..7082    +  misc_feature   RRE: The Rev response element (RRE) of HIV-1 allows for Rev-dependent mRNA export from the nucleus to the cytoplasm.
   7459..7559    +  CDS            Rev (fragment): human immunodeficiency virus 1 (HIV-1) Rev protein; rev; enhances nuclear export of unspliced and incompletely spliced viral mRNAs
   7596..7713    +  misc_feature   cPPT/CTS: central polypurine tract and central termination sequence of HIV-1
   7750..7773    -  misc_feature   MCS (fragment): pBluescript multiple cloning site
   8171..8233    +  promoter       Mini-TK promoter: minimal herpes simplex virus (HSV) thymidine kinase promoter
   8267..8976    +  CDS            mCherry (fragment): monomeric derivative of DsRed fluorescent protein (Shaner et al., 2004) mammalian codon-optimized
   8989..9019    +  misc_feature   MCS (fragment): pUC18/19 multiple cloning site
   9020..9038    +  misc_feature   MCS (fragment): pBluescript multiple cloning site
   9038..9626    +  misc_feature   WPRE: woodchuck hepatitis virus posttranscriptional regulatory element
   9627..21      +  misc_feature   MCS (fragment) (across the origin): pBluescript multiple cloning site
