[The description below was written by a language model from this plasmid's Addgene catalogue record and pLannotate feature annotations shown in this document.]
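Description:
pMN-327 is a lentiviral transfer plasmid built on the pHR backbone that carries an integratable mCherry reporter responsive to the synthetic zinc-finger transcription regulator (synZiFTR) ZF10. It is propagated in E. coli through a high-copy ColE1/pUC-type origin and selected with ampicillin via the β-lactamase gene. The plasmid backbone outside the viral region also contains legacy sequence typical of older pHR vectors: an SV40 promoter followed by gpt fragments, SV40 small t intron and poly(A) signal, plus remnants of tetracycline resistance, bom, rop and lacI. These are annotated only as fragments and have no stated role here.

The viral portion runs from a truncated HIV-1 5' LTR through the Ψ packaging signal with a partial gag sequence, the Rev response element for Rev-dependent export of the genomic RNA, and the cPPT/CTS. It ends in a ΔU3 self-inactivating 3' LTR, so the integrated provirus lacks LTR promoter activity. Between the cPPT and the 3' LTR sits the synthetic payload: according to the catalogue entry, eight copies of the ZF10 binding site placed upstream of a minimal HSV thymidine kinase promoter driving mCherry, followed by a WPRE to enhance transcript stability and expression. The binding-site array is not individually annotated in the feature table, but an unannotated stretch immediately upstream of the mini-TK promoter is consistent with its position.

Because the minimal promoter should give little expression on its own, mCherry output should depend on recruitment of a ZF10-based activator to the binding sites. The construct therefore serves as a stably integrated fluorescent readout of ZF10 synZiFTR activity in mammalian cells, in the context of synthetic gene circuits for controlling human cell function. No mammalian selection marker is evident within the viral cassette.
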