Addgene plasmid #195452: pMN-327
Purpose: Lentiviral Integratable mCherry Reporter for synZiFTR ZF10
Depositing lab: Ahmad Khalil. Depositing organization: Boston University Main Campus. Publication: Multidimensional control of therapeutic human cell function with synthetic gene circuits. Li HS, Israni DV, Gagnon KA, Gan KA, Raymond MH, Sander JD, Roybal KT, Joung JK, Wong WW, Khalil AS. Science. 2022 Dec 16;378(6625):1227-1234. doi: 10.1126/science.ade0156. Epub 2022 Dec 15. PubMed 36520914.
Backbone
  Vector backbone: pHR
  Vector type: Mammalian Expression, Lentiviral
Growth in bacteria
  Bacterial resistance: Ampicillin, 100 μg/mL
  Growth temperature: 37°C
  Growth strain: NEB Stable
  Copy number: Unknown
Gene/Insert
  Gene/Insert name: 8X ZF10 BS - minTK - mCherry
  Species: Synthetic
  Cloning method: Gibson Cloning
Terms and licenses: Academic/Nonprofit Terms; Industry Terms: Not Available to Industry
How to cite: pMN-327 was a gift from Ahmad Khalil (Addgene plasmid # 195452 ; http://n2t.net/addgene:195452 ; RRID:Addgene_195452)
